Addgene plasmid #162717: pBa.Halo-LDLR
Purpose: Mammalian expression of human LDLR
Depositing lab: Marvin Bentley. Depositing organization: Rensselaer Polytechnic Institute. Publication: A Novel Labeling Strategy Reveals That Myosin Va and Myosin Vb Bind the Same Dendritically Polarized Vesicle Population. Frank M, Citarella CG, Quinones GB, Bentley M. Traffic. 2020 Sep 21. doi: 10.1111/tra.12764. PubMed 32959500.
Backbone
  Vector backbone: pBeta Actin-Halo
  Vector type: Mammalian Expression
Growth in bacteria
  Bacterial resistance: Ampicillin, 100 μg/mL
  Growth temperature: 37°C
  Growth strain: NEB Stable
  Copy number: High Copy
Gene/Insert
  Gene/Insert name: LDLR
  Species: H. sapiens (human)
  Mutation: none
  GenBank ID: BC014514.1
  Entrez Gene: LDLR (a.k.a. FH, FHC, FHCL1, LDLCQ2)
  Promoter: Chicken Beta actin
  Tag / fusion protein: Halo (N terminal on backbone)
  Cloning method: Restriction Enzyme; 5′ cloning site Unknown (unknown if destroyed); 3′ cloning site Unknown (unknown if destroyed)
Terms and licenses: Academic/Nonprofit Terms; Industry Terms: Not Available to Industry
Depositor comments: pBa vector is susceptible to recombination and should not be grown in fast growing bacteria or cloned using recombination.
How to cite: pBa.Halo-LDLR was a gift from Marvin Bentley (Addgene plasmid # 162717 ; http://n2t.net/addgene:162717 ; RRID:Addgene_162717)
