[The description below was written by a language model from this plasmid's Addgene catalogue record and pLannotate feature annotations shown in this document.]
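Description:
pBa.Halo-LDLR is a 9,573-nt mammalian expression plasmid built on the pBeta Actin-Halo backbone. It drives expression of human low-density lipoprotein receptor (LDLR) fused to HaloTag. Transcription comes from the chicken β-actin promoter followed by a chimeric chicken β-actin/rabbit β-globin intron, an arrangement that generally supports strong expression in mammalian cells. The transcript ends at an SV40 polyadenylation signal, which sits just after a small SV40 large T antigen-derived fragment.

The annotated reading frame shows how the tag is positioned. A short LDLR fragment comes first and most likely corresponds to the receptor's N-terminal signal peptide, although the record does not say so explicitly. It is followed by a TEV protease cleavage site, the HaloTag coding sequence, and then the main LDLR coding region. This order would put HaloTag at the extracellular/luminal N-terminus of the mature receptor, after the secretory leader, rather than blocking entry into the secretory pathway. HaloTag is a modified bacterial dehalogenase that bonds covalently to chloroalkane ligands, so the receptor can be labelled with fluorescent dyes. The short lrp-1 matches inside LDLR probably reflect homology among conserved ligand-binding repeats, not a separate insert. No LDLR mutations are recorded, and the cloning sites are listed as unknown.

In bacteria the plasmid replicates from a high-copy ColE1/pUC-type origin and is selected with ampicillin through β-lactamase. Remnants of lac regulatory elements, lacZα, rop and bom are backbone leftovers. No mammalian selection marker is annotated, which suggests transient expression. The depositor notes that the pBa backbone is prone to recombination. The associated publication used the construct for labelling and tracking dendritically polarized vesicle populations in studies of myosin V binding.
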