Features (pLannotate 1.2.2; 20 found; start..end, strand, type, name):
      1..276     +  promoter       chicken β-actin promoter: No description available
    277..1246    +  intron         chimeric intron: chimera between introns from chicken β-actin and rabbit β-globin
   1302..1379    +  CDS            LDLR (fragment): LDLR_HUMAN - Experimental evidence at protein level: Swiss-Prot protein existence level 1. (Microbial infection) In case of HIV-1 infection, may function as a receptor for extracellular Tat in neurons, mediating its internalization in uninfected cells. From Homo sapiens (Human).
   1401..1421    +  CDS            TEV site: tobacco etch virus (TEV) protease recognition and cleavage site
   1437..2320    +  CDS            HaloTag® (fragment): modified bacterial dehalogenase that forms covalent bonds with chloroalkane derivatives
   2349..4856    +  CDS            LDLR: LDLR_HUMAN - Experimental evidence at protein level: Swiss-Prot protein existence level 1. (Microbial infection) In case of HIV-1 infection, may function as a receptor for extracellular Tat in neurons, mediating its internalization in uninfected cells. From Homo sapiens (Human).
   2355..2501    +  CDS            lrp-1 (fragment): LRP_CAEEL - Experimental evidence at protein level: Swiss-Prot protein existence level 1. May act as a receptor for the endocytosis of extracellular ligands such as chylomicron remnants, protease-inhibitor complexes and vitellogenin. From Caenorhabditis elegans.
   2355..2501    +  CDS            lrp-1 (fragment): LRP_CAEEL - Experimental evidence at protein level: Swiss-Prot protein existence level 1. May act as a receptor for the endocytosis of extracellular ligands such as chylomicron remnants, protease-inhibitor complexes and vitellogenin. From Caenorhabditis elegans.
   4884..4969    +  CDS            large T antigen (fragment): large T antigen from SV40 (simian virus 40)
   4992..5126    +  polyA_signal   SV40 poly(A) signal: SV40 polyadenylation signal
   5181..5197    -  protein_bind   lac operator: The lac repressor binds to the lac operator to inhibit transcription in E. coli. This inhibition can be relieved by adding lactose or isopropyl-β-D-thiogalactopyranoside (IPTG). lac repressor encoded by lacI
   5205..5235    -  promoter       lac promoter: promoter for the E. coli lac operon
   5250..5271    -  protein_bind   CAP binding site: CAP binding activates transcription in the presence of cAMP. E. coli catabolite activator protein
   5284..5376    -  CDS            lacI (fragment): lac repressor; lacI; The lac repressor binds to the lac operator to inhibit transcription in E. coli. This inhibition can be relieved by adding lactose or isopropyl-β-D-thiogalactopyranoside (IPTG).
   5559..6147    -  rep_origin     ori: high-copy-number ColE1/pMB1/pBR322/pUC origin of replication
   6318..7178    -  CDS            AmpR: β-lactamase; bla; confers resistance to ampicillin, carbenicillin, and related antibiotics
   7179..7283    -  promoter       AmpR promoter: bla
   7378..7413    +  CDS            rop (fragment): Rop protein, which maintains plasmids at low copy number; rop
   7515..7614    +  misc_feature   bom (fragment): basis of mobility region from pBR322
   7620..7774    -  CDS            lacZα (fragment): LacZα fragment of β-galactosidase; lacZ fragment
>Addgene plasmid #162717 | pBa.Halo-LDLR | addgene full sequence | sequence record 319425 | Addgene NGS Result
TCGAGGTGAGCCCCACGTTCTGCTTCACTCTCCCCATCTCCCCCCCCTCCCCACCCCCAATTTTGTATTT
ATTTATTTTTTAATTATTTTGTGCAGCGATGGGGGSGGGGGGGGGGGGGGCGCGCGCCAGGCGGGGCGGG
GCGGGGCGAGGGGCGGGGCGGGGCGAGGCGGAGAGGTGCGGCGGCAGCCAATCAGAGCGGCGCGCTCCGA
AAGTTTCCTTTTATGGCGAGGCGGCGGCGGCGGCGGCCCTATAAAAAGCGAAGCGCGCGGCGGGCGGGAG
TCGCTGCGCGCTGCCTTCGCCCCGTGCCCCGCTCCGCCGCCGCCTCGCGCCGCCCGCCCCGGCTCTGACT
GACCGCGTTACTCCCACAGGTGAGCGGGCGGGACGGCCCTTCTCCTCCGGGCTGTAATTAGCGCTTGGTT
TAATGACGGCTCGTTTCTTTTCTGTGGCTGCGTGAAAGCCTTAAAGGGCTCCGGGAGGGCCCTTTGTGCG
GGGGGGAGCGGCTCGGGGGGTGCGTGCGTGTGTGTGTGCGTGGGGAGCGCCGCGTGCGGCTCCGCGCTGC
CCGGCGGCTGTGAGCGCTGCGGGCGCGGCGCGGGGCTTTGTGCGCTCCGCAGTGTGCGCGAGGGGAGCGC
GGCCGGGGGCGGTGCCCCGCGGTGCGGGGGGGGCTGCGAGGGGAACAAAGGCTGCGTGCGGGGTGTGTGC
GTGGGGGGGTGAGCAGGGGGTGTGGGCGCGGCGGTCGGGCTGTAACCCCCCCCTGCACCCCCCTCCCCGA
GTTGCTGAGCACGGCCCGGCTTCGGGTGCGGGGCTCCGTGCGGGGCGTGGCGCGGGGCTCGCCGTGCCGG
GCGGGGGGTGGCGGCAGGTGGGGGTGCCGGGCGGGGCGGGGCCGCCTCGGGCCGGGGAGGGCTCGGGGGA
GGGGCGCGGCGGCCCCCGGAGCGCCGGCGGCTGTCGAGGCGCGGCGAGCCGCAGCCATTGCCTTTTATGG
TAATCGTGCGAGAGGGCGCAGGGACTTCCTTTGTCCCAAATCTGTGCGGAGCCGAAATCTGGGAGGCGCC
GCCGCACCCCCTCTAGCGGGCGCGGGGCGAAGCGGTGCGGCGCCGGCAGGAAGGAAATGGGCGGGGAGGG
CCTTCGTGCGTCGCCGCGCCGCCGTCCCCTTCTCCATCTCCAGCCTCGGGGCTGTCCGCAGGGGGACGGC
TGCCTTCGGGGGGGACGGGGCAGGGCGGGGTTCGGCTTCTGGCGTGTGACCGGCGGGGTTTATATCTTCC
CTTCTCTGTTCCTCCGCAGCCCCCAAGCTTGGCGCGCCACCATGGGGCCTTGGGGTTGGAAATTACGCTG
GACTGTTGCCTTGCTTCTTGCTGCTGCTGGAACAGCAGTTGGTGATAGACCTAGCCTCGAGCCAACCACT
GAGGATCTGTACTTTCAGAGCGATAACGATGGATCCGAAATCGGTACTGGCTTTCCATTCGACCCCCATT
ATGTGGAAGTCCTGGGCGAGCGCATGCACTACGTCGATGTTGGTCCGCGCGATGGCACCCCTGTGCTGTT
CCTGCACGGTAACCCGACCTCCTCCTACGTGTGGCGCAACATCATCCCGCATGTTGCACCGACCCATCGC
TGCATTGCTCCAGACCTGATCGGTATGGGCAAATCCGACAAACCAGACCTGGGTTATTTCTTCGACGACC
ACGTCCGCTTCATGGATGCCTTCATCGAAGCCCTGGGTCTGGAAGAGGTCGTCCTGGTCATTCACGACTG
GGGCTCCGCTCTGGGTTTCCACTGGGCCAAGCGCAATCCAGAGCGCGTCAAAGGTATTGCATTTATGGAG
TTCATCCGCCCTATCCCGACCTGGGACGAATGGCCAGAATTTGCCCGCGAGACCTTCCAGGCCTTCCGCA
CCACCGACGTCGGCCGCAAGCTGATCATCGATCAGAACGTTTTTATCGAGGGTACGCTGCCGATGGGTGT
CGTCCGCCCGCTGACTGAAGTCGAGATGGACCATTACCGCGAGCCGTTCCTGAATCCTGTTGACCGCGAG
CCACTGTGGCGCTTCCCAAACGAGCTGCCAATCGCCGGTGAGCCAGCGAACATCGTCGCGCTGGTCGAAG
AATACATGGACTGGCTGCACCAGTCCCCTGTCCCGAAGCTGCTGTTCTGGGGCACCCCAGGCGTTCTGAT
CCCACCGGCCGAAGCCGCTCGCCTGGCCAAAAGCCTGCCTAACTGCAAGGCTGTGGACATCGGCCCGGGT
CTGAATCTGCTGCAAGAAGACAACCCGGACCTGATCGGCAGCGAGATCGCGCGCTGGCTGTCTACTCTGG
AGATTTCCGGTCTGTACAAGACAGGAGGGGGAGAATTCGACAGATGTGAAAGAAACGAGTTCCAGTGCCA
AGACGGGAAATGCATCTCCTACAAGTGGGTCTGCGATGGCAGCGCTGAGTGCCAGGATGGCTCTGATGAG
TCCCAGGAGACGTGCTTGTCTGTCACCTGCAAATCCGGGGACTTCAGCTGTGGGGGCCGTGTCAACCGCT
GCATTCCTCAGTTCTGGAGGTGCGATGGCCAAGTGGACTGCGACAACGGCTCAGACGAGCAAGGCTGTCC
CCCCAAGACGTGCTCCCAGGACGAGTTTCGCTGCCACGATGGGAAGTGCATCTCTCGGCAGTTCGTCTGT
GACTCAGACCGGGACTGCTTGGACGGCTCAGACGAGGCCTCCTGCCCGGTGCTCACCTGTGGTCCCGCCA
GCTTCCAGTGCAACAGCTCCACCTGCATCCCCCAGCTGTGGGCCTGCGACAACGACCCCGACTGCGAAGA
TGGCTCGGATGAGTGGCCGCAGCGCTGTAGGGGTCTTTACGTGTTCCAAGGGGACAGTAGCCCCTGCTCG
GCCTTCGAGTTCCACTGCCTAAGTGGCGAGTGCATCCACTCCAGCTGGCGCTGTGATGGTGGCCCCGACT
GCAAGGACAAATCTGACGAGGAAAACTGCGCTGTGGCCACCTGTCGCCCTGACGAATTCCAGTGCTCTGA
TGGAAACTGCATCCATGGCAGCCGGCAGTGTGACCGGGAATATGACTGCAAGGACATGAGCGATGAAGTT
GGCTGCGTTAATGTGACACTCTGCGAGGGACCCAACAAGTTCAAGTGTCACAGCGGCGAATGCATCACCC
TGGACAAAGTCTGCAACATGGCTAGAGACTGCCGGGACTGGTCAGATGAACCCATCAAAGAGTGCGGGAC
CAACGAATGCTTGGACAACAACGGCGGCTGTTCCCACGTCTGCAATGACCTTAAGATCGGCTACGAGTGC
CTGTGCCCCGACGGCTTCCAGCTGGTGGCCCAGCGAAGATGCGAAGATATCGATGAGTGTCAGGATCCCG
ACACCTGCAGCCAGCTCTGCGTGAACCTGGAGGGTGGCTACAAGTGCCAGTGTGAGGAAGGCTTCCAGCT
GGACCCCCACACGAAGGCCTGCAAGGCTGTGGGCTCCATCGCCTACCTCTTCTTCACCAACCGGCACGAG
GTCAGGAAGATGACGCTGGACCGGAGCGAGTACACCAGCCTCATCCCCAACCTGAGGAACGTGGTCGCTC
TGGACACGGAGGTGGCCAGCAATAGAATCTACTGGTCTGACCTGTCCCAGAGAATGATCTGCAGCACCCA
GCTTGACAGAGCCCACGGCGTCTCTTCCTATGACACCGTCATCAGCAGGGACATCCAGGCCCCCGACGGG
CTGGCTGTGGACTGGATCCACAGCAACATCTACTGGACCGACTCTGTCCTGGGCACTGTCTCTGTTGCGG
ATACCAAGGGCGTGAAGAGGAAAACGTTATTCAGGGAGAACGGCTCCAAGCCAAGGGCCATCGTGGTGGA
TCCTGTTCATGGCTTCATGTACTGGACTGACTGGGGAACTCCCGCCAAGATCAAGAAAGGGGGCCTGAAT
GGTGTGGACATCTACTCGCTGGTGACTGAAAACATTCAGTGGCCCAATGGCATCACCCTAGATCTCCTCA
GTGGCCGCCTCTACTGGGTTGACTCCAAACTTCACTCCATCTCAAGCATCGATGTCAATGGGGGCAACCG
GAAGACCATCTTGGAGGATGAAAAGAGGCTGGCCCACCCCTTCTCCTTGGCCGTCTTTGAGGACAAAGTA
TTTTGGACAGATATCATCAACGAAGCCATTTTCAGTGCCAACCGCCTCACAGGTTCCGATGTCAACTTGT
TGGCTGAAAACCTACTGTCCCCAGAGGATATGGTCCTCTTCCACAACCTCACCCAGCCAAGAGGAGTGAA
CTGGTGTGAGAGGACCACCCTGAGCAATGGCGGCTGCCAGTATCTGTGCCTCCCTGCCCCGCAGATCAAC
CCCCACTCGCCCAAGTTTACCTGCGCCTGCCCGGACGGCATGCTGCTGGCCAGGGACATGAGGAGCTGCC
TCACAGAGGCTGAGGCTGCAGTGGCCACCCAGGAGACATCCACCGTCAGGCTAAAGGTCAGCTCCACAGC
CGTAAGGACACAGCACACAACCACCCGGCCTGTTCCCGACACCTCCCGGCTGCCTGGGGCCACCCCTGGG
CTCACCACGGTGGAGATAGTGACAATGTCTCACCAAGCTCTGGGCGACGTTGCTGGCAGAGGAAATGAGA
AGAAGCCCAGTAGCGTGAGGGCTCTAAGCTTGGTCCTCCCCATCGTGCTCCTCGTCTTCCTTTGCCTGGG
GGTCTTCCTTCTATGGAAGAACTGGCGGCTTAAGAACATCAACAGCATCAACTTTGACAACCCCGTCTAT
CAGAAGACCACAGAGGATGAGGTCCACATTTGCCACAACCAGGACGGCTACAGCTACCCCTCGAGACAGA
TGGTCAGTCTGGAGGATGACGTGGCGTGACGGACCGTCTAATCTAGATAAGTAATGATCATAATCAGCCA
TATCACATCTGTAGAGGTTTTACTTGCTTTAAAAAACCTCCCACACCTCCCCCTGAACCTGAAACATAAA
ATGAATGCAATTGTTGTTGTTAACTTGTTTATTGCAGCTTATAATGGTTACAAATAAAGCAATAGCATCA
CAAATTTCACAAATAAAGCATTTTTTTCACTGCATTCTAGTTGTGGTTTGTCCAAACTCATCAATGTATC
TTATCATGTCTGGATCCCCGGGTACCGAGCTCGAATTCGTAATCATGTCATAGCTGTTTCCTGTGTGAAA
TTGTTATCCGCTCACAATTCCACACAACATACGAGCCGGAAGCATAAAGTGTAAAGCCTGGGGTGCCTAA
TGAGTGAGCTAACTCACATTAATTGCGTTGCGCTCACTGCCCGCTTTCCAGTCGGGAAACCTGTCGTGCC
AGCTGCATTAATGAATCGGCCAACGCGCGGGGAGAGGCGGTTTGCGTATTGGGCGCTCTTCCGCTTCCTC
GCTCACTGACTCGCTGCGCTCGGTCGTTCGGCTGCGGCGAGCGGTATCAGCTCACTCAAAGGCGGTAATA
CGGTTATCCACAGAATCAGGGGATAACGCAGGAAAGAACATGTGAGCAAAAGGCCAGCAAAAGGCCAGGA
ACCGTAAAAAGGCCGCGTTGCTGGCGTTTTTCCATAGGCTCCGCCCCCCTGACGAGCATCACAAAAATCG
ACGCTCAAGTCAGAGGTGGCGAAACCCGACAGGACTATAAAGATACCAGGCGTTTCCCCCTGGAAGCTCC
CTCGTGCGCTCTCCTGTTCCGACCCTGCCGCTTACCGGATACCTGTCCGCCTTTCTCCCTTCGGGAAGCG
TGGCGCTTTCTCATAGCTCACGCTGTAGGTATCTCAGTTCGGTGTAGGTCGTTCGCTCCAAGCTGGGCTG
TGTGCACGAACCCCCCGTTCAGCCCGACCGCTGCGCCTTATCCGGTAACTATCGTCTTGAGTCCAACCCG
GTAAGACACGACTTATCGCCACTGGCAGCAGCCACTGGTAACAGGATTAGCAGAGCGAGGTATGTAGGCG
GTGCTACAGAGTTCTTGAAGTGGTGGCCTAACTACGGCTACACTAGAAGAACAGTATTTGGTATCTGCGC
TCTGCTGAAGCCAGTTACCTTCGGAAAAAGAGTTGGTAGCTCTTGATCCGGCAAACAAACCACCGCTGGT
AGCGGTGGTTTTTTTGTTTGCAAGCAGCAGATTACGCGCAGAAAAAAAGGATCTCAAGAAGATCCTTTGA
TCTTTTCTACGGGGTCTGACGCTCAGTGGAACGAAAACTCACGTTAAGGGATTTTGGTCATGAGATTATC
AAAAAGGATCTTCACCTAGATCCTTTTAAATTAAAAATGAAGTTTTAAATCAATCTAAAGTATATATGAG
TAAACTTGGTCTGACAGTTACCAATGCTTAATCAGTGAGGCACCTATCTCAGCGATCTGTCTATTTCGTT
CATCCATAGTTGCCTGACTCCCCGTCGTGTAGATAACTACGATACGGGAGGGCTTACCATCTGGCCCCAG
TGCTGCAATGATACCGCGAGACCCACGCTCACCGGCTCCAGATTTATCAGCAATAAACCAGCCAGCCGGA
AGGGCCGAGCGCAGAAGTGGTCCTGCAACTTTATCCGCCTCCATCCAGTCTATTAATTGTTGCCGGGAAG
CTAGAGTAAGTAGTTCGCCAGTTAATAGTTTGCGCAACGTTGTTGCCATTGCTACAGGCATCGTGGTGTC
ACGCTCGTCGTTTGGTATGGCTTCATTCAGCTCCGGTTCCCAACGATCAAGGCGAGTTACATGATCCCCC
ATGTTGTGCAAAAAAGCGGTTAGCTCCTTCGGTCCTCCGATCGTTGTCAGAAGTAAGTTGGCCGCAGTGT
TATCACTCATGGTTATGGCAGCACTGCATAATTCTCTTACTGTCATGCCATCCGTAAGATGCTTTTCTGT
GACTGGTGAGTACTCAACCAAGTCATTCTGAGAATAGTGTATGCGGCGACCGAGTTGCTCTTGCCCGGCG
TCAATACGGGATAATACCGCGCCACATAGCAGAACTTTAAAAGTGCTCATCATTGGAAAACGTTCTTCGG
GGCGAAAACTCTCAAGGATCTTACCGCTGTTGAGATCCAGTTCGATGTAACCCACTCGTGCACCCAACTG
ATCTTCAGCATCTTTTACTTTCACCAGCGTTTCTGGGTGAGCAAAAACAGGAAGGCAAAATGCCGCAAAA
AAGGGAATAAGGGCGACACGGAAATGTTGAATACTCATACTCTTCCTTTTTCAATATTATTGAAGCATTT
ATCAGGGTTATTGTCTCATGAGCGGATACATATTTGAATGTATTTAGAAAAATAAACAAATAGGGGTTCC
GCGCACATTTCCCCGAAAAGTGCCACCTGACGTCTAAGAAACCATTATTATCATGACATTAACCTATAAA
AATAGGCGTATCACGAGGCCCTTTCGTCTCGCGCGTTTCGGTGATGACGGTGAAAACCTCTGACACATGC
AGCTCCCGGAGACGGTCACAGCTTGTCTGTAAGCGGATGCCGGGAGCAGACAAGCCCGTCAGGGCGCGTC
AGCGGGTGTTGGCGGGTGTCGGGGCTGGCTTAACTATGCGGCATCAGAGCAGATTGTACTGAGAGTGCAC
CATATGCGGTGTGAAATACCGCACAGATGCGTAAGGAGAAAATACCGCATCAGGCGCCATTCGCCATTCA
GGCTGCGCAACTGTTGGGAAGGGCGATCGGTGCGGGCCTCTTCGCTATTACGCCAGCTGGCGAAAGGGGG
ATGTGCTGCAAGGCGATTAAGTTGGGTAACGCCAGGGTTTTCCCAGTCACGACGTTGTAAAACGACGGCC
AGTGCCAAGTTGGGATCTTTGCATTGGCCCACGGCTCTCAGGATGGGGATGCTCCCCTTCAGCACCCGGT
TCCCCTTGGAAACTGATGGTCCTGGCTCTGTGGCATGGCAGTGGCACTGTGAGGAGCCCCCTACCAGCAG
CACACAGTGGGGTTGGCACTGCCACGCTCCGGATGCCGCGCTCTGATCCAACCCCATAATCAAGGGAACC
CGAATTGCCCCATCATTGCCCCCACCACCCCCATCCTGCCGGGCCCTCACACCCCACGCTGCCTTCTGGT
GACATTCCCCAGCCCAAACCCACGGCTTCATGGCTACCGCGGGGCATTTCCCATTGCCGCCCCATTATCA
GCTCTGCACACCTCCCGCTGTACCCATGCCTCGTGGCTGCCCTTCTTTGACGTATAATCTTCTAATTAAT
ACCCGGCCTTGTCAAAGTGGAGCACAAACGTTAATTAATTCCCCAGCAGGCAGGTAATTAACAGTGTGAC
TCCCTTTTTGCTGCGAGTGGGGCTGATACAGAGAGATGTGGCACTATGGAGCCCACGGGGTCCTGGCACT
GGGTGCCCACGGAGGTCCCCATGTGCTGCAGTGTCACCGCCTCCGAGGAGACAGTATTGTCCCTGCGGTG
TCCCTGCAGCTCAGCTCTGTCCACAGGGCCACCTCCAGTTTGGAGGGGACACAATGCAGCCCCGATGCAA
CCCATCCTCGCAGCATCCCAGGGACAAAGACCCCACTGCAAGACCGCACACAGGGCTGGGTCCCGCTCCC
CTAATATCTACAGTGCTTCTTGCATGGCCCCTTAATCAATGCAGTTAATCAGCATGCGCTCATGCACCGC
TCTGGAGCTGCAAAGCCCCTCGCAGCGCTGCTCACCAACACCGCGCACCGCCCCGGCCCAGCCTGCAGCA
CGCGCTGCAAACAGGAAAGAAACAAAATATTGCCCAAATGTAGGCAAAGGCATTCGGCTGCCTTGACCTC
CGCCGGGCCGGGCCCTGCCTGACTCAGCTCCTTACTCAGCGCTCGCTTCCTCCCTCCGGCTGCCACCGCC
GCAGCGCACACCCTGACAAAGAGTGGCCCTTAACGGGCTCTGAGGTGCACCCAGCAGTGCACTCAGCAGT
CCAAGGGCCGGCCTGGAGGTTTGCACCGCTACGTGCTGACATTAGCATTGAACTTGGCCCTGGGTAGTGC
TGCAGGCCGGGCGGGGTGGGTGTAGAGAGTGCAGCGCGCGTTGCACCCGGTGCCCCTTCCCCTCCCTTGC
ATCCCAGCAGGCTGCACCCCAGCACCAGGCCCGTGCATGCATGCTCCTGGTGTTATTGCAGCCTGGTGCA
TGCATGCGTCTTGATGGTGCAGCGCTGTGCATGCATCCTCCTTGGTGTGTAGCAGTCTAGTGCATGCATA
CCCCTCGGTGTTATTGCTGCTCTGTGCACGCACGCTCATTGTATCACTTCATCCCAGTGCATGCACTCAC
ACTGGAGCGATTGCTGCTCGGTGCACGCACACTCATTGTATCACTGCAGCTCAGTGGCTGCACGCACACC
GGTGTTATTGCTGCTCGGTGCGTGCATGCACATCAGTGTCGCTGCAGCTCAGTGCATGCACGCTCATTGC
CCATCGCTATCCCTGCCTCTCCTGCTGGCGCTCCCCGGGAGGTGACTTCAAGGGGACCGCAGGACCACCT
CGGGGGTGGGGGGAGGGCTGCACACGCGGACCCCGCTCCCCCTCCCCAACAAAGCACTGTGGAATCAAAA
AGGGGGGAGGGGGGATGGAGGGGCGCGTCACACCCCCGCCCCACACCCTCACC
